Addgene plasmid #231063: xPERT-hA2q
Purpose: Circularly permuted CasRx platform fused to human deaminase domain for A to I editing
Depositing lab: Meng How Tan. Depositing organization: Nanyang Technological University. Publication: A circularly permuted CasRx platform for efficient, site-specific RNA editing. Wang Y, Liu KI, Liu MM, Ooi KH, Nguyen TA, Chee JE, Teo SXD, He S, Tay JWD, Teo SY, Liew KS, Ge XY, Ng ZJ, Avagyan H, Liu H, Yi Z, Chang K, Kok EPL, Chen R, Yau CE, Koh JW, Wan Y, Tan MH. Nat Biotechnol. 2024 Oct 9. doi: 10.1038/s41587-024-02430-w. PubMed 39385008.
Backbone
  Vector backbone: pC0053
  Backbone size w/o insert (bp): 4400
  Total vector size (bp): 9642
  Vector type: Mammalian Expression, CRISPR
Growth in bacteria
  Bacterial resistance: Ampicillin, 100 μg/mL
  Growth temperature: 37°C
  Growth strain: NEB Stable
  Copy number: Unknown
Gene/Insert 1
  Gene/Insert name: dCas13d
  Species: H. sapiens (human); Ruminococcus flavefaciens XPD3002
  Insert size (bp): 3060
  Mutation: K490L
  Promoter: CMV
  Cloning method: Gibson Cloning
  Sequencing primers: 5′ TAATACGACTCACTATAGGG
Gene/Insert 2
  Gene/Insert name: Human deaminase ADAR2dd
  Species: Ruminococcus flavefaciens XPD3002
  Insert size (bp): 1154
  Mutation: H460D, E488Q, only the deaminase domain (aa 276-702 are expressed)
  Entrez Gene: ADARB1 (a.k.a. ADAR2, DRABA2, DRADA2, NEDHYMS, RED1)
  Promoter: CMV
  Cloning method: Gibson Cloning
  Sequencing primers: 5′ cagctgcatttaccgcaggt
Terms and licenses: Academic/Nonprofit Terms; Industry Terms: Not Available to Industry
How to cite: xPERT-hA2q was a gift from Meng How Tan (Addgene plasmid # 231063 ; http://n2t.net/addgene:231063 ; RRID:Addgene_231063)
