[The description below was written by a language model from this plasmid's Addgene catalogue record and pLannotate feature annotations shown in this document.]
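Description:
xPERT-hA2q is a 9.6 kb mammalian expression plasmid built on the pC0053 backbone for CRISPR-based, site-directed RNA editing. It is propagated in E. coli through a high-copy ColE1/pUC-type origin with ampicillin selection (AmpR under its own bla promoter), and it also carries an f1 phage origin. A separate SV40 early promoter drives a neomycin/kanamycin phosphotransferase gene followed by an SV40 polyadenylation signal, which would allow G418 selection of transfected mammalian cells. Small lac promoter/operator, lacI, bom, ble and HIV-1 LTR fragments in the annotation appear to be backbone remnants or short sequence matches rather than functional parts.

The payload is a single CMV enhancer/promoter-driven open reading frame terminated by the bGH poly(A) signal, with a T7 promoter just upstream of the coding region. It encodes a catalytically inactive Cas13d from Ruminococcus flavefaciens XPD3002 (dCasRx, recorded with a K490L change) in circularly permuted form. This is consistent with the feature table, which detects the RfxCas13d coding sequence as two separate fragments joined by a short unannotated stretch. Immediately downstream is the deaminase domain of human ADAR2 (ADARB1, residues 276-702) carrying the H460D and E488Q substitutions; the annotation tool matched this region to the rat orthologue, and the catalogue species entry for this insert appears to be mislabelled. E488Q is a well-known hyperactivating ADAR2 mutation.

Guided to a transcript by a Cas13d guide RNA, the fusion converts targeted adenosines to inosine. No guide RNA cassette is annotated on this plasmid, so the guide is presumably supplied separately.
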