Features (pLannotate 1.2.2; 22 found; start..end, strand, type, name):
    117..133     -  protein_bind   lac operator: The lac repressor binds to the lac operator to inhibit transcription in E. coli. This inhibition can be relieved by adding lactose or isopropyl-β-D-thiogalactopyranoside (IPTG). lac repressor encoded by lacI
    141..171     -  promoter       lac promoter: promoter for the E. coli lac operon
    186..207     -  protein_bind   CAP binding site: CAP binding activates transcription in the presence of cAMP. E. coli catabolite activator protein
    220..312     -  CDS            lacI (fragment): lac repressor; lacI; The lac repressor binds to the lac operator to inhibit transcription in E. coli. This inhibition can be relieved by adding lactose or isopropyl-β-D-thiogalactopyranoside (IPTG).
    495..1083    -  rep_origin     ori: high-copy-number ColE1/pMB1/pBR322/pUC origin of replication
   1254..2114    -  CDS            AmpR: β-lactamase; bla; confers resistance to ampicillin, carbenicillin, and related antibiotics
   2115..2219    -  promoter       AmpR promoter: bla
   2278..2330    -  misc_feature   bom (fragment): basis of mobility region from pBR322
   2485..2864    +  enhancer       CMV enhancer: human cytomegalovirus immediate early enhancer
   2865..3068    +  promoter       CMV promoter: human cytomegalovirus (CMV) immediate early promoter
   3064..3097    +  LTR            5' LTR (truncated) (fragment): truncated 5' long terminal repeat (LTR) from HIV-1
   3113..3131    +  promoter       T7 promoter: promoter for bacteriophage T7 RNA polymerase
   3176..5062    +  CDS            RfxCas13d (fragment): RNA-targeting Type VI CRISPR protein from Ruminococcus flavefaciens strain XPD3002 (Konermann et al., 2018)
   5222..6234    +  CDS            RfxCas13d (fragment): RNA-targeting Type VI CRISPR protein from Ruminococcus flavefaciens strain XPD3002 (Konermann et al., 2018)
   6281..7435    +  CDS            Adarb1 (fragment): RED1_RAT - Also known as Red1. Experimental evidence at protein level: Swiss-Prot protein existence level 1. Catalyzes the hydrolytic deamination of adenosine to inosine in double-stranded RNA (dsRNA) referred to as A-to-I RNA editing. This may affect gene expression and function in a number of ways that include mRNA translation by changing codons and hence the amino acid sequence of proteins; pre-mRNA splicing by altering splice site recognition sequences; RNA stability by changing sequences involved in nuclease recognition; genetic stability in the case of RNA virus genomes by changing seque
   7489..7713    +  polyA_signal   bGH poly(A) signal: bovine growth hormone polyadenylation signal
   7717..7738    +  promoter       SV40 promoter (fragment): SV40 enhancer and early promoter
   7759..8187    +  rep_origin     f1 ori (sequence partly withheld): f1 bacteriophage origin of replication; arrow indicates direction of (+) strand synthesis
   8201..8530    +  promoter       SV40 promoter: SV40 enhancer and early promoter
   8597..9388    +  CDS            neo: KKA2_KLEPN - Also known as kan, nptII. Experimental evidence at protein level: Swiss-Prot protein existence level 1. Resistance to kanamycin, neomycin, paromomycin, ribostamycin, butirosin and gentamicin B. From Klebsiella pneumoniae.
   9412..9570    +  CDS            ble (fragment): BLE_KLEPN - Experimental evidence at protein level: Swiss-Prot protein existence level 1. Binding protein with a strong affinity to the bleomycin family of antibiotics. Binds to CL990; an antimitotic-antibiotic compound. From Klebsiella pneumoniae.
   9565..44      +  polyA_signal   SV40 poly(A) signal (across the origin): SV40 polyadenylation signal
>Addgene plasmid #231063 | xPERT-hA2q | addgene full sequence | sequence record 459741 | Addgene NGS Result
CTGCATTCTAGTTGTGGTTTGTCCAAACTCATCAATGTATCTTATCATGTCTGTATACCGTCGACCTCTA
GCTAGAGCTTGGCGTAATCATGGTCATAGCTGTTTCCTGTGTGAAATTGTTATCCGCTCACAATTCCACA
CAACATACGAGCCGGAAGCATAAAGTGTAAAGCCTGGGGTGCCTAATGAGTGAGCTAACTCACATTAATT
GCGTTGCGCTCACTGCCCGCTTTCCAGTCGGGAAACCTGTCGTGCCAGCTGCATTAATGAATCGGCCAAC
GCGCGGGGAGAGGCGGTTTGCGTATTGGGCGCTCTTCCGCTTCCTCGCTCACTGACTCGCTGCGCTCGGT
CGTTCGGCTGCGGCGAGCGGTATCAGCTCACTCAAAGGCGGTAATACGGTTATCCACAGAATCAGGGGAT
AACGCAGGAAAGAACATGTGAGCAAAAGGCCAGCAAAAGGCCAGGAACCGTAAAAAGGCCGCGTTGCTGG
CGTTTTTCCATAGGCTCCGCCCCCCTGACGAGCATCACAAAAATCGACGCTCAAGTCAGAGGTGGCGAAA
CCCGACAGGACTATAAAGATACCAGGCGTTTCCCCCTGGAAGCTCCCTCGTGCGCTCTCCTGTTCCGACC
CTGCCGCTTACCGGATACCTGTCCGCCTTTCTCCCTTCGGGAAGCGTGGCGCTTTCTCATAGCTCACGCT
GTAGGTATCTCAGTTCGGTGTAGGTCGTTCGCTCCAAGCTGGGCTGTGTGCACGAACCCCCCGTTCAGCC
CGACCGCTGCGCCTTATCCGGTAACTATCGTCTTGAGTCCAACCCGGTAAGACACGACTTATCGCCACTG
GCAGCAGCCACTGGTAACAGGATTAGCAGAGCGAGGTATGTAGGCGGTGCTACAGAGTTCTTGAAGTGGT
GGCCTAACTACGGCTACACTAGAAGAACAGTATTTGGTATCTGCGCTCTGCTGAAGCCAGTTACCTTCGG
AAAAAGAGTTGGTAGCTCTTGATCCGGCAAACAAACCACCGCTGGTAGCGGTGGTTTTTTTGTTTGCAAG
CAGCAGATTACGCGCAGAAAAAAAGGATCTCAAGAAGATCCTTTGATCTTTTCTACGGGGTCTGACGCTC
AGTGGAACGAAAACTCACGTTAAGGGATTTTGGTCATGAGATTATCAAAAAGGATCTTCACCTAGATCCT
TTTAAATTAAAAATGAAGTTTTAAATCAATCTAAAGTATATATGAGTAAACTTGGTCTGACAGTTACCAA
TGCTTAATCAGTGAGGCACCTATCTCAGCGATCTGTCTATTTCGTTCATCCATAGTTGCCTGACTCCCCG
TCGTGTAGATAACTACGATACGGGAGGGCTTACCATCTGGCCCCAGTGCTGCAATGATACCGCGAGACCC
ACGCTCACCGGCTCCAGATTTATCAGCAATAAACCAGCCAGCCGGAAGGGCCGAGCGCAGAAGTGGTCCT
GCAACTTTATCCGCCTCCATCCAGTCTATTAATTGTTGCCGGGAAGCTAGAGTAAGTAGTTCGCCAGTTA
ATAGTTTGCGCAACGTTGTTGCCATTGCTACAGGCATCGTGGTGTCACGCTCGTCGTTTGGTATGGCTTC
ATTCAGCTCCGGTTCCCAACGATCAAGGCGAGTTACATGATCCCCCATGTTGTGCAAAAAAGCGGTTAGC
TCCTTCGGTCCTCCGATCGTTGTCAGAAGTAAGTTGGCCGCAGTGTTATCACTCATGGTTATGGCAGCAC
TGCATAATTCTCTTACTGTCATGCCATCCGTAAGATGCTTTTCTGTGACTGGTGAGTACTCAACCAAGTC
ATTCTGAGAATAGTGTATGCGGCGACCGAGTTGCTCTTGCCCGGCGTCAATACGGGATAATACCGCGCCA
CATAGCAGAACTTTAAAAGTGCTCATCATTGGAAAACGTTCTTCGGGGCGAAAACTCTCAAGGATCTTAC
CGCTGTTGAGATCCAGTTCGATGTAACCCACTCGTGCACCCAACTGATCTTCAGCATCTTTTACTTTCAC
CAGCGTTTCTGGGTGAGCAAAAACAGGAAGGCAAAATGCCGCAAAAAAGGGAATAAGGGCGACACGGAAA
TGTTGAATACTCATACTCTTCCTTTTTCAATATTATTGAAGCATTTATCAGGGTTATTGTCTCATGAGCG
GATACATATTTGAATGTATTTAGAAAAATAAACAAATAGGGGTTCCGCGCACATTTCCCCGAAAAGTGCC
ACCTGACGTCGACGGATCGGGAGATCTCCCGATCCCCTATGGTGCACTCTCAGTACAATCTGCTCTGATG
CCGCATAGTTAAGCCAGTATCTGCTCCCTGCTTGTGTGTTGGAGGTCGCTGAGTAGTGCGCGAGCAAAAT
TTAAGCTACAACAAGGCAAGGCTTGACCGACAATTGCATGAAGAATCTGCTTAGGGTTAGGCGTTTTGCG
CTGCTTCGCGATGTACGGGCCAGATATACGCGTTGACATTGATTATTGACTAGTTATTAATAGTAATCAA
TTACGGGGTCATTAGTTCATAGCCCATATATGGAGTTCCGCGTTACATAACTTACGGTAAATGGCCCGCC
TGGCTGACCGCCCAACGACCCCCGCCCATTGACGTCAATAATGACGTATGTTCCCATAGTAACGCCAATA
GGGACTTTCCATTGACGTCAATGGGTGGAGTATTTACGGTAAACTGCCCACTTGGCAGTACATCAAGTGT
ATCATATGCCAAGTACGCCCCCTATTGACGTCAATGACGGTAAATGGCCCGCCTGGCATTATGCCCAGTA
CATGACCTTATGGGACTTTCCTACTTGGCAGTACATCTACGTATTAGTCATCGCTATTACCATGGTGATG
CGGTTTTGGCAGTACATCAATGGGCGTGGATAGCGGTTTGACTCACGGGGATTTCCAAGTCTCCACCCCA
TTGACGTCAATGGGAGTTTGTTTTGGCACCAAAATCAACGGGACTTTCCAAAATGTCGTAACAACTCCGC
CCCATTGACGCAAATGGGCGGTAGGCGTGTACGGTGGGAGGTCTATATAAGCAGAGCTCTCTGGCTAACT
AGAGAACCCACTGCTTACTGGCTTATCGAAATTAATACGACTCACTATAGGGAGACCCAAGCTGGCTAGC
GTTTAAACTTAAGCTTGCCACCATGAGGAAGGATATGTCCGAGATCAGGAAAAATCATAAGGTGTTCGAC
TCCATCAGGACCAAGGTCTACACCATGATGGACTTTGTGATTTATAGGTATTACATCGAAGAGGATGCCA
AGGTGGCTGCCGCCAATAAGTCCCTCCCCGATAATGAGAAGTCCCTGAGCGAGAAGGATATCTTTGTGAT
TAACCTGAGGGGCTCCTTCAACGACGACCAGAAGGATGCCCTCTACTACGATGAAGCTAATAGAATTTGG
AGAAAGCTCGAAAATATCATGCACAACATCAAGGAATTTAGGGGAAACAAGACAAGAGAGTATAAGAAGA
AGGACGCCCCTAGACTGCCCAGAATCCTGCCCGCTGGCCGTGATGTTTCCGCCTTCAGCAAACTCATGTA
TGCCCTGACCATGTTCCTGGATGGCAAGGAGATCAACGACCTCCTGACCACCCTGATTAATAAATTCGAT
AACATCCAGAGCTTCCTGAAGGTGATGCCTCTCATCGGAGTCAACGCTAAGTTCGTGGAGGAATACGCCT
TTTTCAAAGACTCCGCCAAGATCGCCGATGAGCTGAGGCTGATCAAGTCCTTCGCTAGAATGGGAGAACC
TATTGCCGATGCCAGGAGGGCCATGTATATCGACGCCATCCGTATTTTAGGAACCAACCTGTCCTATGAT
GAGCTCAAGGCCCTCGCCGACACCTTTTCCCTGGACGAGAACGGAAACAAGCTCAAGAAAGGCAAGCACG
GCATGAGAAATTTCATTATTAATAACGTGATCAGCAATAAAAGGTTCCACTACCTGATCAGATACGGTGA
TCCTGCCCACCTCCATGAGATCGCCAAAAACGAGGCCGTGGTGAAGTTCGTGCTCGGCAGGATCGCTGAC
ATCCAGAAAAAACAGGGCCAGAACGGCAAGAACCAGATCGACAGGTACTACGAAACTTGTATCGGAAAGG
ATAAGGGCAAGAGCGTGAGCGAAAAGGTGGACGCTCTCACAAAGATCATCACCGGAATGAACTACGACCA
ATTCGACAAGAAAAGGAGCGTCATTGAGGACACCGGCAGGGAAAACGCCGAGAGGGAGAAGTTTAAAAAG
ATCATCAGCCTGTACCTCACCGTGATCTACCACATCCTCAAGAATATTGTCAATATCAACGCCAGGTACG
TCATCGGATTCCATTGCGTCGAGCGTGATGCTCAACTGTACAAGGAGAAAGGCTACGACATCAATCTCAA
GAAACTGGAAGAGAAGGGATTCAGCTCCGTCACCAAGCTCTGCGCTGGCATTGATGAAACTGCCCCCGAT
AAGAGAAAGGACGTGGAAAAGGAGATGGCTGAAAGAGCCAAGGAGAGCATTGACAGCCTCGAGAGCGCCA
ACCCCAAGCTGTATGCCAATTACATCAAATACAGCGACGAGAAGAAAGCCGAGGAGTTCACCAGGCAGAT
TAACAGGGAGAAGGCCAAAACCGCCCTGAACGCCTACCTGAGGAACACCAAGTGGAATGTGATCATCAGG
GAGGACCTCCTGAGAATTGACAACAAGACATGTACCCTGTTCGCAAACAAGGCCGTCGCCCTGGAAGTGG
CCAGGTATGTCCACGCCTATATCAACGACATTGCCGAGGTCAATTCCTACTTCCAACTGTACCATTACAT
CATGCAGAGAATTATCATGAATGAGAGGTACGAGAAAAGCAGCGGAAAGGTGTCCGAGTACTTCGACGCT
GTGAATGACGAGAAGAAGTACAACGATAGGCTCCTGAAACTGCTGTGTGTGCCTTTCGGCTACTGTATCC
CCAGGTTTCTGAACCTGAGCATCGAGGCCCTGTTCGATAGGAACGAGGCCGCCAAGTTCGACAAGGAGAA
AAAGAAGGTGTCCGGCAATTCCGGATCCGGACCTAAGAAAAAGAGGAAGGTGTCTGGTGGTTCTTCTGGT
GGTTCTAGCGGATCAGAGACTCCTGGAACGTCAGAGAGTGCAACACCGGAATCATCTGGTGGTTCTTCTG
GTGGTTCTAGCCCCAAGAAGAAGAGAAAGGTGGAGGCCAGCATCGAAAAAAAAAAGTCCTTCGCCAAGGG
CATGGGCGTGAAGTCCACACTCGTGTCCGGCTCCAAAGTGTACATGACAACCTTCGCCGAAGGCAGCGAC
GCCAGGCTGGAAAAGATCGTGGAGGGCGACAGCATCAGGAGCGTGAATGAGGGCGAGGCCTTCAGCGCTG
AAATGGCCGATAAAAACGCCGGCTATAAGATCGGCAACGCCAAATTCAGCCATCCTAAGGGCTACGCCGT
GGTGGCTAACAACCCTCTGTATACAGGACCCGTCCAGCAGGATATGCTCGGCCTGAAGGAAACTCTGGAA
AAGAGGTACTTCGGCGAGAGCGCTGATGGCAATGACAATATTTGTATCCAGGTGATCCATAACATCCTGG
ACATTGAAAAAATCCTCGCCGAATACATTACCAACGCCGCCTACGCCGTCAACAATATCTCCGGCCTGGA
TAAGGACATTATTGGATTCGGCAAGTTCTCCACAGTGTATACCTACGACGAATTCAAAGACCCCGAGCAC
CATAGGGCCGCTTTCAACAATAACGATAAGCTCATCAACGCCATCAAGGCCCAGTATGACGAGTTCGACA
ACTTCCTCGATAACCCCAGACTCGGCTATTTCGGCCAGGCCTTTTTCAGCAAGGAGGGCAGAAATTACAT
CATCAATTACGGCAACGAATGCTATGACATTCTGGCCCTCCTGAGCGGACTGGCGCACTGGGTGGTCGCT
AACAACGAAGAAGAGTCCAGGATCTCCAGGACCTGGCTCTACAACCTCGATAAGAACCTCGACAACGAAT
ACATCTCCACCCTCAACTACCTCTACGACAGGATCACCAATGAGCTGACCAACTCCTTCTCCAAGAACTC
CGCCGCCAACGTGAACTATATTGCCGAAACTCTGGGAATCAACCCTGCCGAATTCGCCGAACAATATTTC
AGATTCAGCATTATGAAAGAGCAGAAAAACCTCGGATTCAATATCACCAAGCTCAGGGAAGTGATGCTGG
ACAGCGGATCAGAGACTCCTGGAACGTCAGAGAGTGCAACACCGGAATCACAGCTGCATTTACCGCAGGT
TTTAGCTGACGCTGTCTCACGCCTGGTCCTGGGTAAGTTTGGTGACCTGACCGACAACTTCTCCTCCCCT
CACGCTCGCAGAAAAGTGCTGGCTGGAGTCGTCATGACAACAGGCACAGATGTTAAAGATGCCAAGGTGA
TAAGTGTTTCTACAGGAACAAAATGTATTAATGGTGAATACATGAGTGATCGTGGCCTTGCATTAAATGA
CTGCCATGCAGAAATAATATCTCGGAGATCCTTGCTCAGATTTCTTTATACACAACTTGAGCTTTACTTA
AATAACAAAGATGATCAAAAAAGATCCATCTTTCAGAAATCAGAGCGAGGGGGGTTTAGGCTGAAGGAGA
ATGTCCAGTTTCATCTGTACATCAGCACCTCTCCCTGTGGAGATGCCAGAATCTTCTCACCAGACGAGCC
AATCCTGGAAGAACCAGCAGATAGACACCCAAATCGTAAAGCAAGAGGACAGCTACGGACCAAAATAGAG
TCTGGTCAGGGGACGATTCCAGTGCGCTCCAATGCGAGCATCCAAACGTGGGACGGGGTGCTGCAAGGGG
AGCGGCTGCTCACCATGTCCTGCAGTGACAAGATTGCACGCTGGAACGTGGTGGGCATCCAGGGATCACT
GCTCAGCATTTTCGTGGAGCCCATTTACTTCTCGAGCATCATCCTGGGCAGCCTTTACCACGGGGACCAC
CTTTCCAGGGCCATGTACCAGCGGATCTCCAACATAGAGGACCTGCCACCTCTCTACACCCTCAACAAGC
CTTTGCTCAGTGGCATCAGCAATGCAGAAGCACGGCAGCCAGGGAAGGCCCCCAACTTCAGTGTCAACTG
GACGGTAGGCGACTCCGCTATTGAGGTCATCAACGCCACGACTGGGAAGGATGAGCTGGGCCGCGCGTCC
CGCCTGTGTAAGCACGCGTTGTACTGTCGCTGGATGCGTGTGCACGGCAAGGTTCCCTCCCACTTACTAC
GCTCCAAGATTACCAAGCCCAACGTGTACCATGAGTCCAAGCTGGCGGCAAAGGAGTACCAGGCCGCCAA
GGCGCGTCTGTTCACAGCCTTCATCAAGGCGGGGCTGGGGGCCTGGGTGGAGAAGCCCACCGAGCAGGAC
CAGTTCTCACTCACGTAAGCGGCCGCTCGAGCCTAGAGGGCCCGTTTAAACCCGCTGATCAGCCTCGACT
GTGCCTTCTAGTTGCCAGCCATCTGTTGTTTGCCCCTCCCCCGTGCCTTCCTTGACCCTGGAAGGTGCCA
CTCCCACTGTCCTTTCCTAATAAAATGAGGAAATTGCATCGCATTGTCTGAGTAGGTGTCATTCTATTCT
GGGGGGTGGGGTGGGGCAGGACAGCAAGGGGGAGGATTGGGAAGACAATAGCAGGCATGCTGGGGATGCG
GTGGGCTCTATGGCTTCTGAGGCGGAAAGAACCAGCTGGGGCTCTAGGGGGTATCCCC
[124 nt withheld, positions 7759-7882]
C
[91 nt withheld, positions 7884-7974]
A
[49 nt withheld, positions 7976-8024]
CCTTTGACGTTGGAGTCCACGTTCTTT
[37 nt withheld, positions 8052-8088]
ACCCTATCTCGGTCTATTCTTTTGATTTATAAGGGATTTTGCCGATTTCGGCCTATTGGTTAAAAAATGA
GCTGATTTAACAAAAATTTAACGCGAATTAATTCTGTGGAATGTGTGTCAGTTAGGGTGTGGAAAGTCCC
CAGGCTCCCCAGCAGGCAGAAGTATGCAAAGCATGCATCTCAATTAGTCAGCAACCAGGTGTGGAAAGTC
CCCAGGCTCCCCAGCAGGCAGAAGTATGCAAAGCATGCATCTCAATTAGTCAGCAACCATAGTCCCGCCC
CTAACTCCGCCCATCCCGCCCCTAACTCCGCCCAGTTCCGCCCATTCTCCGCCCCATGGCTGACTAATTT
TTTTTATTTATGCAGAGGCCGAGGCCGCCTCTGCCTCTGAGCTATTCCAGAAGTAGTGAGGAGGCTTTTT
TGGAGGCCTAGGCTTTTGCAAAAAGCTCCCGGGAGCTTGTATATCCATTTTCGGATCTGATCAAGAGACA
GGATGAGGATCGTTTCGCATGATTGAACAAGATGGATTGCACGCAGGTTCTCCGGCCGCTTGGGTGGAGA
GGCTATTCGGCTATGACTGGGCACAACAGACAATCGGCTGCTCTGATGCCGCCGTGTTCCGGCTGTCAGC
GCAGGGGCGCCCGGTTCTTTTTGTCAAGACCGACCTGTCCGGTGCCCTGAATGAACTGCAGGACGAGGCA
GCGCGGCTATCGTGGCTGGCCACGACGGGCGTTCCTTGCGCAGCTGTGCTCGACGTTGTCACTGAAGCGG
GAAGGGACTGGCTGCTATTGGGCGAAGTGCCGGGGCAGGATCTCCTGTCATCTCACCTTGCTCCTGCCGA
GAAAGTATCCATCATGGCTGATGCAATGCGGCGGCTGCATACGCTTGATCCGGCTACCTGCCCATTCGAC
CACCAAGCGAAACATCGCATCGAGCGAGCACGTACTCGGATGGAAGCCGGTCTTGTCGATCAGGATGATC
TGGACGAAGAGCATCAGGGGCTCGCGCCAGCCGAACTGTTCGCCAGGCTCAAGGCGCGCATGCCCGACGG
CGAGGATCTCGTCGTGACCCATGGCGATGCCTGCTTGCCGAATATCATGGTGGAAAATGGCCGCTTTTCT
GGATTCATCGACTGTGGCCGGCTGGGTGTGGCGGACCGCTATCAGGACATAGCGTTGGCTACCCGTGATA
TTGCTGAAGAGCTTGGCGGCGAATGGGCTGACCGCTTCCTCGTGCTTTACGGTATCGCCGCTCCCGATTC
GCAGCGCATCGCCTTCTATCGCCTTCTTGACGAGTTCTTCTGAGCGGGACTCTGGGGTTCGAAATGACCG
ACCAAGCGACGCCCAACCTGCCATCACGAGATTTCGATTCCACCGCCGCCTTCTATGAAAGGTTGGGCTT
CGGAATCGTTTTCCGGGACGCCGGCTGGATGATCCTCCAGCGCGGGGATCTCATGCTGGAGTTCTTCGCC
CACCCCAACTTGTTTATTGCAGCTTATAATGGTTACAAATAAAGCAATAGCATCACAAATTTCACAAATA
AAGCATTTTTTTCA
